>Addgene plasmid #153365 | lvl0 UBQ11p | addgene full sequence | sequence record 315525 | Addgene NGS Result
GAGACCCTGCAGTCCGGCAAAAAAGGGCAAGGTGTCACCACCCTGCCCTTTTTCTTTAAAACCGAAAAGA
TTACTTCGCGTTATGCAGGCTTCCTCGCTCACTGACTCGCTGCGCTCGGTCGTTCGGCTGCGGCGAGCGG
TATCAGCTCACTCAAAGGCGGTAATACGGTTATCCACAGAATCAGGGGATAACGCAGGAAAGAACATGTG
AGCAAAAGGCCAGCAAAAGGCCAGGAACCGTAAAAAGGCCGCGTTGCTGGCGTTTTTCCACAGGCTCCGC
CCCCCTGACGAGCATCACAAAAATCGACGCTCAAGTCAGAGGTGGCGAAACCCGACAGGACTATAAAGAT
ACCAGGCGTTTCCCCCTGGAAGCTCCCTCGTGCGCTCTCCTGTTCCGACCCTGCCGCTTACCGGATACCT
GTCCGCCTTTCTCCCTTCGGGAAGCGTGGCGCTTTCTCATAGCTCACGCTGTAGGTATCTCAGTTCGGTG
TAGGTCGTTCGCTCCAAGCTGGGCTGTGTGCACGAACCCCCCGTTCAGCCCGACCGCTGCGCCTTATCCG
GTAACTATCGTCTTGAGTCCAACCCGGTAAGACACGACTTATCGCCACTGGCAGCAGCCACTGGTAACAG
GATTAGCAGAGCGAGGTATGTAGGCGGTGCTACAGAGTTCTTGAAGTGGTGGCCTAACTACGGCTACACT
AGAAGAACAGTATTTGGTATCTGCGCTCTGCTGAAGCCAGTTACCTTCGGAAAAAGAGTTGGTAGCTCTT
GATCCGGCAAACAAACCACCGCTGGTAGCGGTGGTTTTTTTGTTTGCAAGCAGCAGATTACGCGCAGAAA
AAAAGGATCTCAAGAAGATCCTTTGATCTTTTCTACGGGGTCTGACGCTCAGTGGAACGAAAACTCACGT
TAAGGGATTTTGGTCATGAGATTATCAAAAAGGATCTTCACCTAGATCCTTTTAAATTAAAAATGAAGTT
TTAAATCAATCTAAAGTATATATGAGTAAACTTGGTCTGACAGCTCGAGGCTTGGATTCTCACCAATAAA
AAACGCCCGGCGGCAACCGAGCGTTCTGAACAAATCCAGATGGAGTTCTGAGGTCATTACTGGATCTATC
AACAGGAGTCCAAGCGAGCTCGATATCAAATTACGCCCCGCCCTGCCACTCATCGCAGTACTGTTGTAAT
TCATTAAGCATTCTGCCGACATGGAAGCCATCACAAACGGCATGATGAACCTGAATCGCCAGCGGCATCA
GCACCTTGTCGCCTTGCGTATAATATTTGCCCATGGTGAAAACGGGGGCGAAGAAGTTGTCCATATTGGC
CACGTTTAAATCAAAACTGGTGAAACTCACCCAGGGATTGGCTGAGACGAAAAACATATTCTCAATAAAC
CCTTTAGGGAAATAGGCCAGGTTTTCACCGTAACACGCCACATCTTGCGAATATATGTGTAGAAACTGCC
GGAAATCGTCGTGGTATTCACTCCAGAGCGATGAAAACGTTTCAGTTTGCTCATGGAAAACGGTGTAACA
AGGGTGAACACTATCCCATATCACCAGCTCACCGTCTTTCATTGCCATACGAAATTCCGGATGAGCATTC
ATCAGGCGGGCAAGAATGTGAATAAAGGCCGGATAAAACTTGTGCTTATTTTTCTTTACGGTCTTTAAAA
AGGCCGTAATATCCAGCTGAACGGTCTGGTTATAGGTACATTGAGCAACTGACTGAAATGCCTCAAAATG
TTCTTTACGATGCCATTGGGATATATCAACGGTGGTATATCCAGTGATTTTTTTCTCCATTTTAGCTTCC
TTAGCTCCTGAAAATCTCGATAACTCAAAAAATACGCCCGGTAGTGATCTTATTTCATTATGGTGAAAGT
TGGAACCTCTTACGTGCCCGATCAACTCGAGTGCCACCTGACGTCTAAGAAACCATTATTATCATGACAT
TAACCTATAAAAATAGGCGTATCACGAGGCAGAATTTCAGATAAAAAAAATCCTTAGCTTTCGCTAAGGA
TGATTTCTGGAATTCGGTCTCTGGAGCAACCTCACTTGTGAACCTTACACAAAGGGTTGTACGCAGACTA
TCATTAGCCAAATTCCAAGCTTCTTGCCTCAATTCCGGAGGTGTTTCTAGTGTTCAACATGACAAACAAA
ACCCATCTCTTTCAGTATATGTCTCTCAGTTGTGCTTAATTCAAATTTCAACTCAGAGAACTTCTTGGCA
TACTTATCCAGATTATCTAATGATCTCATCTAATGGTAATTCAACTTTCAGTATATGTCTCGCAGCAAAC
TATCTTTACATCAAATTTTTAACAACTCAATGCACAAAATACTTTTCCTCAACCTAAAAATAAGGCAATT
AGCCAAAAACAACTTTGCGTGTGAACAACGCGTACACGTCCCTACACATACGTGTCAATTTATAATTGGC
TATTGCTTCCACGCCTTAGCTTTCTCGTGACCGACCGAGTCGTCCTCGTCTTTTTTGCTTCTATAAATCA
AATACCCAAAGAGCTCTTCTTCTTCACAATTCAGATTCCAATGT
Features (pLannotate 1.2.2; 8 found; start..end, strand, type, name):
     13..70      +  terminator     his operon terminator: This putative transcriptin terminator from the E. coli his operon has a 2-bp deletion introduced during synthesis. Its efficiency has not been determined.
    265..853     -  rep_origin     ori: high-copy-number ColE1/pMB1/pBR322/pUC origin of replication
   1036..1130    -  terminator     lambda t0 terminator: transcription terminator from phage lambda
   1154..1810    -  CDS            cat: CAT_ECOLX - Experimental evidence at protein level: Swiss-Prot protein existence level 1. This enzyme is an effector of chloramphenicol resistance in bacteria. From Escherichia coli. This protein is used as a marker in many commonly used cloning vectors, such as pACYC184.
   1811..1908    -  promoter       cat promoter: promoter of the E. coli cat gene encoding chloramphenicol acetyltransferase
   1994..2037    -  terminator     bacterial terminator: putative bacterial transcription terminator
   2058..2153    -  CDS            CYCL1-1 (fragment): CCL11_ARATH - Also known as MOS12, RCY1. Experimental evidence at protein level: Swiss-Prot protein existence level 1. Cognate cyclin for CDKG1. Required for synapsis and male meiosis, and for the proper splicing of specific resistance (R) genes. Involved in regulation of DNA methylation and transcriptional silencing. From Arabidopsis thaliana (Mouse-ear cress).
   2150..2260    -  CDS            CYCL1-1 (fragment): CCL11_ARATH - Also known as MOS12, RCY1. Experimental evidence at protein level: Swiss-Prot protein existence level 1. Cognate cyclin for CDKG1. Required for synapsis and male meiosis, and for the proper splicing of specific resistance (R) genes. Involved in regulation of DNA methylation and transcriptional silencing. From Arabidopsis thaliana (Mouse-ear cress).
