[The description below was written by a language model from this plasmid's Addgene catalogue record and pLannotate feature annotations shown in this document.]
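Description:
lvl0 UBQ11p is a Level 0 standard-part plasmid from the Mobius Assembly for Plant Systems toolkit, carrying the Arabidopsis thaliana UBQ11 promoter as a 511 bp insert in the small mUAV backbone (2,053 bp without insert; the sequenced plasmid is 2,564 nt). Although catalogued as a plant expression vector, it is not itself an expression construct. It is a storage and donor plasmid for a single promoter part, with no coding sequence, plant terminator, plant selection marker or T-DNA elements annotated. It is maintained in E. coli through a high-copy ColE1/pUC-type origin and selected with chloramphenicol via the cat gene, which is driven by its own promoter and followed by the lambda t0 terminator. Additional bacterial terminators (a his operon terminator and another putative terminator) flank the cloning region, presumably insulating the insert from read-through transcription.

The promoter fragment was inserted using the type IIS enzyme AarI, and both sites were destroyed in the process, as is typical for Golden Gate-style part domestication. The automated annotation does not label the promoter itself. Instead, it reports two short reverse-strand fragments matching the Arabidopsis CYCL1-1 coding sequence within the insert region. These most likely reflect neighbouring genomic sequence captured in the promoter fragment rather than an intended payload, though the record does not comment on this. The part is intended to be combined with coding sequences and terminators in higher-level assemblies to build plant transcription units. The associated work used such parts to examine how promoter and terminator combinations influence gene expression.
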