Addgene plasmid #153365: lvl0 UBQ11p
Purpose: Plant promoter
Depositing lab: Naomi Nakayama. Depositing organization: University of Edinburgh. Publication: Mobius Assembly for Plant Systems highlights promoter-terminator interaction in gene regulation. Andreou , Andreas I., Nirkko, Jessica , Ochoa-Villarreal, Marisol , Nakayama, Naomi. bioRxiv, March 31, 2021 10.1101/2021.03.31.437819.
Backbone
  Vector backbone: mUAV
  Backbone size w/o insert (bp): 2053
  Vector type: Plant Expression
Growth in bacteria
  Bacterial resistance: Chloramphenicol, 25 μg/mL
  Growth temperature: 37°C
  Growth strain: DH5alpha
  Copy number: High Copy
Gene/Insert
  Gene/Insert name: UBQ11 promoter
  Species: A. thaliana (mustard weed)
  Insert size (bp): 511
  Cloning method: Restriction Enzyme; 5′ cloning site AarI (destroyed during cloning); 3′ cloning site AarI (destroyed during cloning)
  Sequencing primers: 5′ tgccacctgacgtctaagaa; 3′ attaccgcctttgagtgagc
Terms and licenses: Academic/Nonprofit Terms; Industry Terms: Not Available to Industry
How to cite: lvl0 UBQ11p was a gift from Naomi Nakayama (Addgene plasmid # 153365 ; http://n2t.net/addgene:153365 ; RRID:Addgene_153365)
